>Addgene plasmid #244598 | CL20_mEGFP_FOidr_046 | addgene full sequence | sequence record 487959 | Addgene NGS Result
AAAAAAAATCTAACCTCAAGTCAAGGCTTTTCTATGGAATAAGGAATGGACAGCAGGGGGCTGTTTCATA
TACTGATGACCTCTTTATAGCCAACCTTTGTTCATGGCAGCCAGCATATGGGCATATGTTGCCAAACTCT
AAACCAAATACTCATTCTGATGTTTTAAATGATTTGCCCTCCCATATGTCCTTCCGAGTGAGAGACACAA
AAAATTCCAACACACTATTGCAATGAAAATAAATTTCCTTTATTAGCCAGAAGTCAGATGCTCAAGGGGC
TTCATGATGTCCCCATAATTTTTGGCAGAGGGAAAAAGATCTGCTAGCTCGAGCAGCTGAAGCTTTATTG
AGGCTTAAGCAGTGGGTTCCCTAGTTAGCCAGAGAGCTCCCAGGCTCAGATCTGGTCTAACCAGAGAGAC
CCAGTACAGGCAAAAAGCAGATCTTGTCTTCTTTGGGAGTGAATTAGCCCTTCCAGTCCCCCCTTTTCTT
TTAAAAAGTGGCTAAGATCTACAGCTGCCTTGTAAGTCATTGGTCTTAAAGGTACCGTAATCTTATCTAG
AACCGGTTCATTCCTTAACTTGACGTGCTATTTCGGCGGTGTCCATCTCTTCGCCCTCAGACACACTTCC
TGCGCTCTCGCTTTGGCTAGGAGACGGCGCCATACCATTAACATCGGGGGACTGTTGGAGCGGGCTCTGG
CTGGAAATGCTGTTGGTGGAGTACGGACCGGTGCTGAAAATCATTGAGGTACTACCAGCCTCCTGCATGG
CCTTAGACCGGGAAGCGGCCGCACTTCCCCCGGAGCCTCCGCTTCCGCCCTTGTACAGCTCGTCCATGCC
GAGAGTGATCCCGGCGGCGGTCACGAACTCCAGCAGGACCATGTGATCGCGCTTCTCGTTGGGGTCTTTG
CTCAGCTTGGACTGGGTGCTCAGGTAGTGGTTGTCGGGCAGCAGCACGGGGCCGTCGCCGATGGGGGTGT
TCTGCTGGTAGTGGTCGGCGAGCTGCACGCTGCCGTCCTCGATGTTGTGGCGGATCTTGAAGTTCACCTT
GATGCCGTTCTTCTGCTTGTCGGCCATGATATAGACGTTGTGGCTGTTGTAGTTGTACTCCAGCTTGTGC
CCCAGGATGTTGCCGTCCTCCTTGAAGTCGATGCCCTTCAGCTCGATGCGGTTCACCAGGGTGTCGCCCT
CGAACTTCACCTCGGCGCGGGTCTTGTAGTTGCCGTCGTCCTTGAAGAAGATGGTGCGCTCCTGGACGTA
GCCTTCGGGCATGGCGGACTTGAAGAAGTCGTGCTGCTTCATGTGGTCGGGGTAGCGGCTGAAGCACTGC
ACGCCGTAGGTCAGGGTGGTCACGAGGGTGGGCCAGGGCACGGGCAGCTTGCCGGTGGTGCAGATGAACT
TCAGGGTCAGCTTGCCGTAGGTGGCATCGCCCTCGCCCTCGCCGGACACGCTGAACTTGTGGCCGTTTAC
GTCGCCGTCCAGCTCGACCAGGATGGGCACCACCCCGGTGAACAGCTCCTCGCCCTTGCTCACCATGGTG
GCGACCGGTGGATCCCGGGCCCGCGGTACCGTCGACTGCAGAATTCGGTTCACTAAACGAGCCCGGTTCA
CTAAACGAGCTCTGCTTATATAGACCTCCCACCGTACACGCCTACCGCCCATTTGCGTCAATGGGGCGGA
GTTGTTACGACATTTTGGAAAGTCCCGTTGATTTTGGTGCCAAAACAAACTCCCATTGACGTCAATGGGG
TGGAGACTTGGAAATCCCCGTGAGTCAAACCGCTATCCACGCCCATTGATGTACTGCCAAAACCGCATCA
CCATGGTAATAGCGATGACTAATACGTAGATGTACTGCCAAGTAGGAAAGTCCCATAAGGTCATGTACTG
GGCATAATGCCAGGCGGGCCATTTACCGTCATTGACGTCAATAGGGGGCGTACTTGGCATATGATACACT
TGATGTACTGCCAAGTGGGCAGTTTACCGTAAATACTCCACCCATTGACGTCAATGGAAAGTCCCTATTG
GCGTTACTATGGGAACATACGTCATTATTGACGTCAATGGGCGGGGGTCGTTGGGCGGTCAGCCAGGCGG
GCCATTTACCGTAAGTTATGTAACGCGGAACTCCATATATGGGCTATGAACTAATGACCCCGTAATTGAT
TACTATTAATAACTAGCACGCGTTCGAAGCTTGAGCTCGGTCCCCTCGGGGTTGGGAGGTGGGTCTGAAA
CGATAATGGTGAATATCCCTGCCTAACTCTATTCACTATAGAAAGTACAGCAAAAACTATTCTTAAACCT
ACCAAGCCTCCTACTATCATTATGAATAATTTTATATACCACAGCCAATTTGTTATGTTAAACCAATTCC
ACAAACTTGCCCATTTATCTAATTCCAATAATTCTTGTTCATTCTTTTCTTGCTGGTTTTGCGATTCTTC
AATTAAGGAGTGTATTAAGCTTGTGTAATTGTTAATTTCTCTGTCCCACTCCATCCAGGTCGTGTGATTC
CAAATCTGTTCCAGAGATTTATTACTCCAACTAGCATTCCAAGGCACAGCAGTGGTGCAAATGAGTTTTC
CAGAGCAACCCCAAATCCCCAGGAGCTGTTGATCCTTTAGGTATCTTTCCACAGCCAGGATTCTTGCCTG
GAGCTGCTTGATGCCCCAGACTGTGAGTTGCAACAGATGCTGTTGCGCCTCAATAGCCCTCAGCAAATTG
TTCTGCTGCTGCACTATACCAGACAATAATTGTCTGGCCTGTACCGTCAGCGTCATTGACGCTGCGCCCA
TAGTGCTTCCTGCTGCTCCCAAGAACCCAAGGAACAAAGCTCCTATTCCCACTGCTCTTTTTTCTCTCTG
CACCACTCTTCTCTTTGCCTTGGTGGGTGCTACTCCTAATGGTTCAATTTTTACTACTTTATATTTATAT
AATTCACTTCTCCAATTGTCCCTCATATCTCCTCCTTATGGTGTTTTACTAAACTTTTCCATGTTCTAAT
CCTCATCCTGTCTACTTGCCACACAATCATCACCTGCCATCTGTTTTCCATAATCCCTAATGATCTTTGC
TTTTCTTCTTGGCACTACTTTTATGTCACTATTATCTTGTATTACTACTGCCCCTTCACCTTTCCAGAGG
AGCTTTGCTGGTCCTTTCCAAAGTGGATTTCTGCTGTCCCTGTAATAAACCCGAAAATTTTGAATTTTTG
TAATTTGTTTTTGTAATTCTTTAGTTTGTATGTCTGTTGCTATTATGTCTACTATTCTTTCCCCTGCACT
GTACCCCCCAATCCCCCCTTTTCTTTTAAAATTGTGGATGAATACTGCCATTTGTACTGCTGTCTTAAGA
TGTTCAGCCTGATCTCTTACCTGTCCTATAATTTTCTTTAATTCTTTATTCATAGATTCTACTACTCCTT
GACTTTGGGGATTGTAGGGAATTTCCAGGTCTGAAGATCCTGCTGCTTGCTGTGCTTTTTTCTTACTTTT
GTTTTGCTCTTCCTCTATCTTGTCTAAAGCTTCCTTGGTGTCTTTTATCTCTATCCTTTGATGCACACAA
TAGAGGGTTGCTACTGTATTATATAATGATCTAAGTTCTTCTGATCCTGTCTGAAGGGATGGTTGTAGCT
GTCCCAGTATTTGTCTACAGCCTTCTGATGTTTCTAACAGGCCAGTATTAACTGCGAATCGTTCTAGCTC
CCTGCTTGCCCATACTATATGTTTTAATTTATATTTTTTCTTTCCCCCTGGCCTTAACCGAATTTTTTCC
CATCGCGATCTAATTCTCCCCCGCTTAATACTGACGCTCTCGCACCCATCTCTCTCCTTCTAGCCTCCGC
TAGTCAAAATTTTTGGCGTACTCACCAGTCGCCGCCCCTCGCCTCTTGCCGTGCGCGCTTCAGCAAGCCG
AGTCCTGCGTCGAGAGAGCTCCTCTGGTTTCCCTTTCGCTTTCAAGTCCCTGTTCGGGCGCCACTGCTAG
AGATTTTCCACACTGACTAAAAGGGTCTGAGGGATCTCTAGTTACCAGAGTCACACAACAGACGGGCACA
CACTACTTGAAGCACTCAAGGCAAGCTTTATTGAGGCTTAAGCAGTGGGTTCCCTAGTTAGCCAGAGAGC
TCCCAGGCTCAGATCTGGTCTAACCAGAGAGACCCAGTACAGGCAAAAAGCAGCTGCTTATATGCAGGAT
CTGAGGGCTCGCCACTCCCCAGTCCCGCCCAGGCCACGCCTCCCATGGTAATAGCGATGACTAATACGTA
GATGTACTGCCAAGTAGGAAAGTCCCATAAGGTCATGTACTGGGCATAATGCCAGGCGGGCCATTTACCG
TCATTGACGTCAATAGGGGGCGTACTTGGCATATGATACACTTGATGTACTGCCAAGTGGGCAGTTTACC
GTAAATACTCCACCCATTGACGTCAATGGAAAGTCCCTATTGGCGTTACTATGGGAACATACGTCATTAT
TGACGTCAATGGGCGGGGGTCGTTGGGCGGTCAGCCAGGCGGGCCATTTACCGTAAGTTATGTAACGCGG
AACTCCATATATGGGCTATGAACTAATGACCCCGTAATTGATTACTATTAATAACTAGTCAATAATCAAT
GTCGACCCAGGTGGCACTTTTCGGGGAAATGTGCGCGGAACCCCTATTTGTTTATTTTTCTAAATACATT
CAAATATGTATCCGCTCATGAGACAATAACCCTGATAAATGCTTCAATAATATTGAAAAAGGAAGAGTAT
GAGTATTCAACATTTCCGTGTCGCCCTTATTCCCTTTTTTGCGGCATTTTGCCTTCCTGTTTTTGCTCAC
CCAGAAACGCTGGTGAAAGTAAAAGATGCTGAAGATCAGTTGGGTGCACGAGTGGGTTACATCGAACTGG
ATCTCAACAGCGGTAAGATCCTTGAGAGTTTTCGCCCCGAAGAACGTTTTCCAATGATGAGCACTTTTAA
AGTTCTGCTATGTGGCGCGGTATTATCCCGTATTGACGCCGGGCAAGAGCAACTCGGTCGCCGCATACAC
TATTCTCAGAATGACTTGGTTGAGTACTCACCAGTCACAGAAAAGCATCTTACGGATGGCATGACAGTAA
GAGAATTATGCAGTGCTGCCATAACCATGAGTGATAACACTGCGGCCAACTTACTTCTGACAACGATCGG
AGGACCGAAGGAGCTAACCGCTTTTTTGCACAACATGGGGGATCATGTAACTCGCCTTGATCGTTGGGAA
CCGGAGCTGAATGAAGCCATACCAAACGACGAGCGTGACACCACGATGCCTGTAGCAATGGCAACAACGT
TGCGCAAACTATTAACTGGCGAACTACTTACTCTAGCTTCCCGGCAACAATTAATAGACTGGATGGAGGC
GGATAAAGTTGCAGGACCACTTCTGCGCTCGGCCCTTCCGGCTGGCTGGTTTATTGCTGATAAATCTGGA
GCCGGTGAGCGTGGGTCTCGCGGTATCATTGCAGCACTGGGGCCAGATGGTAAGCCCTCCCGTATCGTAG
TTATCTACACGACGGGGAGTCAGGCAACTATGGATGAACGAAATAGACAGATCGCTGAGATAGGTGCCTC
ACTGATTAAGCATTGGTAACTGTCAGACCAAGTTTACTCATATATACTTTAGATTGATTTAAAACTTCAT
TTTTAATTTAAAAGGATCTAGGTGAAGATCCTTTTTGATAATCTCATGACCAAAATCCCTTAACGTGAGT
TTTCGTTCCACTGAGCGTCAGACCCCGTAGAAAAGATCAAAGGATCTTCTTGAGATCCTTTTTTTCTGCG
CGTAATCTGCTGCTTGCAAACAAAAAAACCACCGCTACCAGCGGTGGTTTGTTTGCCGGATCAAGAGCTA
CCAACTCTTTTTCCGAAGGTAACTGGCTTCAGCAGAGCGCAGATACCAAATACTGTTCTTCTAGTGTAGC
CGTAGTTAGGCCACCACTTCAAGAACTCTGTAGCACCGCCTACATACCTCGCTCTGCTAATCCTGTTACC
AGTGGCTGCTGCCAGTGGCGATAAGTCGTGTCTTACCGGGTTGGACTCAAGACGATAGTTACCGGATAAG
GCGCAGCGGTCGGGCTGAACGGGGGGTTCGTGCACACAGCCCAGCTTGGAGCGAACGACCTACACCGAAC
TGAGATACCTACAGCGTGAGCTATGAGAAAGCGCCACGCTTCCCGAAGGGAGAAAGGCGGACAGGTATCC
GGTAAGCGGCAGGGTCGGAACAGGAGAGCGCACGAGGGAGCTTCCAGGGGGAAACGCCTGGTATCTTTAT
AGTCCTGTCGGGTTTCGCCACCTCTGACTTGAGCGTCGATTTTTGTGATGCTCGTCAGGGGGGCGGAGCC
TATGGAAAAACGCCAGCAACGCGGCCTTTTTACGGTTCCTGGCCTTTTGCTGGCCTTTTGCTCACATGTT
CTTTCCTGCGTTATCCCCTGATTCTGTGGATAACCGTATTACCGCCTTTGAGTGAGCTGATACCGCTCGC
CGCAGCCGAACGACCGAGCGCAGCGAGTCAGTGAGCGAGGAAGCGGAAGAGCGCCCAATACGCAAACCGC
CTCTCCCCGCGCGTTGGCCGATTCATTAATGCAGCGGATCCAGACATGATAAGATACATTGATGAGTTTG
GACAAACCACAACTAGAATGCAGTGAAAAAAATGCTTTATTTGTGAAATTTGTGATGCTATTGCTTTATT
TGTAACCATTATAAGCTGCAATAAACAAGTTAGCTTTTTGCAAAAGCCTAGGCCTCCAAAAAAGCCTCCT
CACTACTTCTGGAATAGCTCAGAGGCCGAGGCGGCCTCGGCCTCTGCATAAATAAAAAAAATTAGTCAGC
CATGGGGCGGAGAATGGGCGGAACTGGGCGGAGTTAGGGGCGGGATGGGCGGAGTTAGGGGCGGGACTAT
GGTTGCTGACTAATTGAGATGCGGATCCGCTGGCACGACAGGTTTCCCGACTGGAAAGCGGGCAGTGAGC
GCAACGCAATTAATGTGAGTTAGCTCACTCATTAGGCACCCCAGGCTTTACACTTTATGCTTCCGGCTCG
TATGTTGTGTGGAATTGTGAGCGGATAACAATTTCACACAGGAAACAGCTATGACCATGATTACGCCAAG
CTTGGGCTGCAGGTCGAGGGATCTCCATAAGAGAAGAGGGACAGCTATGACTGGGAGTAGTCAGGAGAGG
AGGAAAAATCTGGCTAGTAAAACATGTAAGGAAAATTTTAGGGATGTTAAAGAAAAAAATAACACAAAAC
AAAATAT
Features (pLannotate 1.2.2; 29 found; start..end, strand, type, name):
    199..254     -  polyA_signal   β-globin poly(A) signal: rabbit β-globin polyadenylation signal (Gil and Proudfoot, 1987)
    340..475     -  LTR            3' LTR (ΔU3) (fragment): self-inactivating 3' long terminal repeat (LTR) from HIV-1
    477..545     -  CDS            nef (fragment): NEF_HV1Z2 - Experimental evidence at protein level: Swiss-Prot protein existence level 1. Extracellular Nef protein targets CD4(+) T-lymphocytes for apoptosis by interacting with CXCR4 surface receptors. From Human immunodeficiency virus type 1 group M subtype D (isolate Z2/CDC-Z34) (HIV-1).
    571..777     -  CDS            CUX1 (fragment): CUX1_HUMAN - Also known as CUTL1. Experimental evidence at protein level: Swiss-Prot protein existence level 1. [CDP/Cux p110]: Plays a role in cell cycle progression, in particular at the G1/S transition. As cells progress into S phase, a fraction of CUX1 molecules is proteolytically processed into N- terminally truncated proteins of 110 kDa. While CUX1 only transiently binds to DNA and carries the CCAAT-displacement activity, CDP/Cux p110 makes a stable interaction with DNA and stimulates expression of genes such as POLA1. From Homo sapiens (Human).
    820..1536    -  CDS            mEGFP: mEGFP is a basic (constitutively fluorescent) green fluorescent protein published in 2002, derived from Aequorea victoria. It has moderate acid sensitivity.
   1550..1587    -  misc_feature   MCS (fragment): multiple cloning site
   1586..1602    -  promoter       tight TRE promoter (fragment): Tet-responsive promoter PTight, consisting of seven tet operator sequences followed by the minimal CMV promoter
   1618..1821    -  promoter       CMV promoter: human cytomegalovirus (CMV) immediate early promoter
   1822..2125    -  enhancer       CMV enhancer: human cytomegalovirus immediate early enhancer
   2193..2209    -  misc_feature   MCS (fragment): multiple cloning site
   2209..2234    -  CDS            Rev (fragment): human immunodeficiency virus 1 (HIV-1) Rev protein; rev; enhances nuclear export of unspliced and incompletely spliced viral mRNAs
   2611..2844    -  misc_feature   RRE: The Rev response element (RRE) of HIV-1 allows for Rev-dependent mRNA export from the nucleus to the cytoplasm.
   2978..3061    -  CDS            vif (fragment): VIF_HV1BR - Experimental evidence at protein level: Swiss-Prot protein existence level 1. Counteracts the innate antiviral activity of host APOBEC3F and APOBEC3G. Forms a complex with host APOBEC3F and APOBEC3G thus preventing the entry of these lethally hypermutating enzymes into progeny virions. Recruits an active E3 ubiquitin ligase complex composed of elongin BC, CUL5, and RBX2 to induce polyubiquitination of APOBEC3G and APOBEC3F. In turn, they are directed to the 26S proteasome for degradation. Vif interaction with APOBEC3G also blocks its cytidine deaminase activity in a proteasome-inde
   3204..3321    -  misc_feature   cPPT/CTS: central polypurine tract and central termination sequence of HIV-1
   3470..3829    -  CDS            HIV-1 gag (fragment): gag protein from human immunodeficiency virus 1; gag
   3813..3938    -  misc_feature   HIV-1 Ψ: packaging signal of human immunodeficiency virus type 1
   3985..4242    -  LTR            5' LTR (truncated): truncated 5' long terminal repeat (LTR) from HIV-1
   4244..4623    -  enhancer       CMV enhancer: human cytomegalovirus immediate early enhancer
   4654..4758    +  promoter       AmpR promoter: bla
   4759..5619    +  CDS            AmpR: β-lactamase; bla; confers resistance to ampicillin, carbenicillin, and related antibiotics
   5790..6378    +  rep_origin     ori: high-copy-number ColE1/pMB1/pBR322/pUC origin of replication
   6561..6615    +  CDS            lacI (fragment): lac repressor; lacI; The lac repressor binds to the lac operator to inhibit transcription in E. coli. This inhibition can be relieved by adding lactose or isopropyl-β-D-thiogalactopyranoside (IPTG).
   6617..6751    -  polyA_signal   SV40 poly(A) signal: SV40 polyadenylation signal
   6771..6906    -  rep_origin     SV40 ori: SV40 origin of replication
   6930..6952    -  promoter       SV40 promoter (fragment): SV40 enhancer and early promoter
   6959..6998    +  CDS            lacI (fragment): lac repressor; lacI; The lac repressor binds to the lac operator to inhibit transcription in E. coli. This inhibition can be relieved by adding lactose or isopropyl-β-D-thiogalactopyranoside (IPTG).
   7011..7032    +  protein_bind   CAP binding site: CAP binding activates transcription in the presence of cAMP. E. coli catabolite activator protein
   7047..7077    +  promoter       lac promoter: promoter for the E. coli lac operon
   7085..7101    +  protein_bind   lac operator: The lac repressor binds to the lac operator to inhibit transcription in E. coli. This inhibition can be relieved by adding lactose or isopropyl-β-D-thiogalactopyranoside (IPTG). lac repressor encoded by lacI
