[The description below was written by a language model from this plasmid's Addgene catalogue record and pLannotate feature annotations shown in this document.]
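Description:
CL20_mEGFP_FOidr_046 is a mammalian expression plasmid built on the CL20 backbone. The catalogue lists it only as a mammalian expression vector, but its feature table shows the architecture of a self-inactivating HIV-1 lentiviral transfer vector. It is maintained in E. coli through a high-copy ColE1/pUC-type origin and selected with ampicillin via the β-lactamase gene. The recombination-deficient host strain listed in the record is consistent with the presence of repeated LTR sequences. The viral portion begins with a CMV enhancer fused to a truncated 5' LTR, which would drive Tat-independent production of the genomic RNA. This is followed by the Ψ packaging signal with a partial gag sequence, the cPPT/CTS, the Rev response element, and a ΔU3 3' LTR fragment backed by a rabbit β-globin polyadenylation signal. Short annotated fragments of vif, rev, nef, lacI and a Tet-responsive promoter appear to be residual sequence rather than functional units. An SV40 origin and SV40 poly(A) signal also lie in the backbone.

The payload is an internal CMV enhancer/promoter cassette driving monomeric EGFP fused at the N terminus of FOidr_046. This insert is an unmutated intrinsically disordered region taken from the human oncogenic fusion protein CUX1_NUTM1, and the depositor comment indicates residues 505–573 of the fusion. The annotation matches this roughly 200-nucleotide segment to human CUX1, so the region appears to come from the CUX1 portion. No separate mammalian selection marker is annotated, which leaves mEGFP fluorescence as the readout. The construct is intended for expressing the fluorescently tagged IDR in mammalian cells so that its localisation and behaviour can be seen. The associated study concerns protein condensate formation and its links to RNA biology.
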