Addgene plasmid #244598: CL20_mEGFP_FOidr_046
Purpose: Express mEGFP-tagged intrinsically disordered protein (IDR), FOidr_046, derived from human fusion protein CUX1_NUTM1
Depositing lab: Richard Kriwacki. Depositing organization: St. Jude Children's Research Hospital. Publication: Proteome-wide computational analyses reveal links between protein condensate formation and RNA biology. Maiti S, Tripathi S, Baggett DW, Phillips AH, Park CG, Wang J, Wahiduzzaman, Freyaldenhoven WT, Kinger S, Pioso BJ, Bollinger JC, Somjee R, Lang B, Babu MM, Kriwacki RW. Sci Adv. 2025 Dec 5;11(49):eady1420. doi: 10.1126/sciadv.ady1420. Epub 2025 Dec 3. PubMed 41337585.
Backbone
  Vector backbone: CL20
  Vector type: Mammalian Expression
Growth in bacteria
  Bacterial resistance: Ampicillin, 100 μg/mL
  Growth temperature: 37°C
  Growth strain: NEB Stable
  Copy number: High Copy
Gene/Insert
  Gene/Insert name: FOidr_046
  Species: H. sapiens (human)
  Mutation: Unmutated
  Tag / fusion protein: monomeric EGFP (N terminal on insert)
  Cloning method: Restriction Enzyme; 5′ cloning site Unknown (unknown if destroyed)
Terms and licenses: Academic/Nonprofit Terms; Industry Terms: Not Available to Industry
Depositor comments: CUX1_NUTM1_505_573
How to cite: CL20_mEGFP_FOidr_046 was a gift from Richard Kriwacki (Addgene plasmid # 244598 ; http://n2t.net/addgene:244598 ; RRID:Addgene_244598)
